>Addgene plasmid #69736 | pIC215 | addgene partial sequence | sequence record 129204 | EGFP-C 5'-CATGGTCCTGCTGGAGTTCGTG-3'
AGTCCGGAGGGGATCGGTGGAGCTCCACCGGTGGCGGCCGCTCTAGAGAGAATCTTTATTTTCAGGGCGC
CGCCAAATTCAAAGAAACCGCTGCTGCTAAATTCGAACGCCAGCACATGGACAGCGGAGGTGGAGGTACT
AGTCTCGAGATGGCGGCAGCCGTTCTGAGTGGGCCCTCTGCGGGCTCCGCGGCTGGGGTTCCTGGCGGGA
CCGGGGGTCTCTCGGCAGTGAGCTCGGGCCCGCGGCTCCGCCTGCTGCTGCTGGAGAGTGTTTCTGGTTT
GCTGCAACCTCGAACGGGGTCTGCCGTTGCTCCGGTGCATCCCCCAAACCGCTCGGCCCCACATTTGCCC
GGGCTCATGTGCCTATTGCGGCTGCATGGGTCGGTGGGCGGGGCCCAGAACCTTTCAGCTCTTGGGGCAT
TGGTGAGTCTCAGTAATGCACGTCTCAGTTCCATCAAAACTCGGTTTGAGGGCCTGTGTCTGCTGTCCCT
GCTGGTAGGGGAGAGCCCCACAGAGCTATTCCAGCAGCACTGTGTGTCTTGGCTTCGGAGCATTCAGCAG
GTGTTACAGACCCAGGACCCGCCTGCCACAATGGAGCTGGCCGTGGCTGTCCTGAGGGACCTCCTCCGAT
ATGCAGCCCAGCTGCCTGCACTGTTCCGGGACATCTCCATGAACCACCTCCCTGGCCTTCTCACCTCCCT
GCTGGGCCTCAGGCCAGAGTGTGAGCAGTCAGCATTGGAAGGAATGAAGGCTTGTATGACCTATTTCCCT
CGGGCTTGTGGTTCTCTCAAAGGCA
