>Addgene plasmid #69736 | pIC215 | addgene partial sequence | sequence record 129205 | SV40pA-R 5'-GAAATTTGTGATGCTATTGC-3'
GTTAACAACAACAATTGCATTCATTTTATGTTTCAGGTTCAGGGGGAGGTGTGGGAGGTTTTTTAAAGCA
AGTAAAACCTCTACAAATGTGGTATGGCTGATTATGATCAGTTATCTAGATCCGGTGGATCCCGGGCCCG
CGGTACCGTCGACTGCAGAATTCGAAGCTTCTAGGAGTCAGGCTCTGTGGGAGGTGGTGGCTTCTCATCA
TCAGGGGGACAATCGATGAAGTCGGCCAGCATGGCAGCTGTGTCATCCTGCTCCTTTTCCTGGAGAGCTT
CGGCCTCTGTCTCTGTCTCCATCTCTTCTTCTGCAGGTGTCTCTGGTGGGGGCTGCACCTTGTCACTCCC
ATCCTCAGTCTCCTCTTCCAACAGGGTTGGGGGAGCAGAGGGCTCTTCTTCAACAAGCTCCTGGGGAGGG
GGCCCTGCCGCAGGGCTTTCCCCTTCCCTCTCCACCTCTCCCTGGGAGGGGAGCGCTTCAGGGGCCAGGG
TGGGAGCTGTGTCAGCCCCACGCTCCTCCTCCGTCCCTGGCTCCTCCACTTCCAAAAGCAGCCCGGGTTC
GGGTTCGGGTTCTGGCTGCACCTTTGGGGGAGACTCAGGGGGAGGCAGAGCTGGAGGCAGGGTTGGGGGT
GGAGGTGCACCTTCTTCTACCTCCCCTCCTGCTGTGCCAAACTCCAGGTCTTCCACCTCTTCCAGTTCTT
CTTCCTCCTCCTCATCCTCCTCTTCTTCTTCTTCCTCTAACTCACCTTCTTCTTCCTCAAATTCTTCCTC
AAACTCTTCTTCCCCCTCTTCTTCCTCTTCAAA
