>Addgene plasmid #69736 | pIC215 | depositor partial sequence | sequence record 131786 | pIC215 sequence 3393 bps
ATGGCGGCAGCCGTTCTGAGTGGGCCCTCTGCGGGCTCCGCGGCTGGGGTTCCTGGCGGGACCGGGGGTC
TCTCGGCAGTGAGCTCGGGCCCGCGGCTCCGCCTGCTGCTGCTGGAGAGTGTTTCTGGTTTGCTGCAACC
TCGAACGGGGTCTGCCGTTGCTCCGGTGCATCCCCCAAACCGCTCGGCCCCACATTTGCCCGGGCTCATG
TGCCTATTGCGGCTGCATGGGTCGGTGGGCGGGGCCCAGAACCTTTCAGCTCTTGGGGCATTGGTGAGTC
TCAGTAATGCACGTCTCAGTTCCATCAAAACTCGGTTTGAGGGCCTGTGTCTGCTGTCCCTGCTGGTAGG
GGAGAGCCCCACAGAGCTATTCCAGCAGCACTGTGTGTCTTGGCTTCGGAGCATTCAGCAGGTGTTACAG
ACCCAGGACCCGCCTGCCACAATGGAGCTGGCCGTGGCTGTCCTGAGGGACCTCCTCCGATATGCAGCCC
AGCTGCCTGCACTGTTCCGGGACATCTCCATGAACCACCTCCCTGGCCTTCTCACCTCCCTGCTGGGCCT
CAGGCCAGAGTGTGAGCAGTCAGCATTGGAAGGAATGAAGGCTTGTATGACCTATTTCCCTCGGGCTTGT
GGTTCTCTCAAAGGCAAGCTGGCCTCATTTTTTCTGTCTAGGGTGGATGCCTTGAGCCCTCAGCTCCAAC
AGTTGGCCTGTGAGTGTTATTCCCGGCTGCCCTCTTTAGGGGCTGGCTTTTCCCAAGGCCTGAAGCACAC
CGAGAGCTGGGAGCAGGAGCTACACAGTCTGCTGGCCTCACTGCACACCCTGCTGGGGGCCCTGTACGAG
GGAGCAGAGACTGCTCCTGTGCAGAATGAAGGCCCTGGGGTGGAGATGCTGCTGTCCTCAGAAGATGGTG
ATGCCCATGTCCTTCTCCAGCTTCGGCAGAGGTTTTCGGGACTGGCCCGCTGCCTAGGGCTCATGCTCAG
CTCTGAGTTTGGAGCTCCCGTGTCCGTCCCTGTGCAGGAAATCCTGGATTTCATCTGCCGGACCCTCAGC
GTCAGTAGCAAGAATATTAGCTTGCATGGAGATGGTCCCCTGCGGCTGCTGCTGCTGCCCTCTATCCACC
TTGAGGCCTTGGACCTGCTGTCTGCACTCATCCTCGCGTGTGGAAGCCGGCTCTTGCGCTTTGGGATCCT
GATCGGCCGCCTGCTTCCCCAGGTCCTCAATTCCTGGAGCATCGGTAGAGATTCCCTCTCTCCAGGCCAG
GAGAGGCCTTACAGCACGGTTCGGACCAAGGTGTATGCGATATTAGAGCTGTGGGTGCAGGTTTGTGGGG
CCTCGGCGGGAATGCTTCAGGGAGGAGCCTCTGGAGAGGCCCTGCTCACCCACCTGCTCAGCGACATCTC
CCCGCCAGCTGATGCCCTTAAGCTGCGTAGCCCGCGGGGGAGCCCTGATGGGAGTTTGCAGACTGGGAAG
CCTAGCGCCCCCAAGAAGCTAAAGCTGGATGTGGGGGAAGCTATGGCCCCGCCAAGCCACCGGAAAGGGG
ATAGCAATGCCAACAGCGACGTGTGTGCGGCTGCACTCAGAGGCCTCAGCCGGACCATCCTCATGTGTGG
GCCTCTCATCAAGGAGGAGACTCACAGGAGACTGCATGACCTGGTCCTCCCCCTGGTCATGGGTGTACAG
CAGGGTGAGGTCCTAGGCAGCTCCCCGTACACGAGCTCCCGCTGCCGCCGTGAACTCTACTGCCTGCTGC
TGGCGCTGCTGCTGGCCCCGTCTCCTCGCTGCCCACCTCCTCTTGCCTGTGCCCTGCAAGCCTTCTCCCT
CGGCCAGCGAGAAGATAGCCTTGAGGTCTCCTCTTTCTGCTCAGAAGCACTGGTGACCTGTGCTGCTCTG
ACCCACCCCCGGGTTCCTCCCCTGCAGCCCATGGGCCCCACCTGCCCCACACCTGCTCCAGTTCCCCCTC
CTGAGGCCCCATCGCCCTTCAGGGCCCCACCGTTCCATCCTCCGGGCCCCATGCCCTCAGTGGGCTCCAT
GCCCTCAGCAGGCCCCATGCCTTCAGCAGGCCCCATGCCCTCAGCAGGCCCTGTGCCCTCGGCACGCCCT
GGACCTCCCACCACAGCCAACCACCTAGGCCTTTCTGTCCCAGGCCTAGTGTCTGTCCCTCCCCGGCTTC
TTCCTGGCCCTGAGAACCACCGGGCAGGCTCAAATGAGGACCCCATCCTTGCCCCTAGTGGGACTCCCCC
ACCTACTATACCCCCAGATGAAACTTTTGGGGGGAGAGTGCCCAGACCAGCCTTTGTCCACTATGACAAG
GAGGAGGCATCTGATGTGGAGATCTCCTTGGAAAGTGACTCTGATGACAGCGTGGTGATCGTGCCCGAGG
GGCTTCCCCCCCTGCCACCCCCACCACCCTCAGGTGCCACACCACCCCCTATAGCCCCCACTGGGCCACC
AACAGCCTCCCCTCCTGTGCCAGCGAAGGAGGAGCCTGAAGAACTTCCTGCAGCCCCAGGGCCTCTCCCG
CCACCCCCACCTCCGCCGCCGCCTGTTCCTGGTCCTGTGACGCTCCCTCCACCCCAGTTGGTCCCTGAAG
GGACTCCTGGTGGGGGAGGACCCCCAGCCCTGGAAGAGGATTTGACAGTTATTAATATCAACAGCAGTGA
TGAAGAGGAGGAGGAAGAGGAAGAAGAGGAAGAAGAAGAAGAGGAAGAAGAGGAAGAGGAGGAAGACTTT
GAGGAAGAGGAAGAGGATGAAGAGGAATATTTTGAAGAGGAAGAAGAGGGGGAAGAAGAGTTTGAGGAAG
AATTTGAGGAAGAAGAAGGTGAGTTAGAGGAAGAAGAAGAAGAGGAGGATGAGGAGGAGGAAGAAGAACT
GGAAGAGGTGGAAGACCTGGAGTTTGGCACAGCAGGAGGGGAGGTAGAAGAAGGTGCACCTCCACCCCCA
ACCCTGCCTCCAGCTCTGCCTCCCCCTGAGTCTCCCCCAAAGGTGCAGCCAGAACCCGAACCCGAACCCG
GGCTGCTTTTGGAAGTGGAGGAGCCAGGGACGGAGGAGGAGCGTGGGGCTGACACAGCTCCCACCCTGGC
CCCTGAAGCGCTCCCCTCCCAGGGAGAGGTGGAGAGGGAAGGGGAAAGCCCTGCGGCAGGGCCCCCTCCC
CAGGAGCTTGTTGAAGAAGAGCCCTCTGCTCCCCCAACCCTGTTGGAAGAGGAGACTGAGGATGGGAGTG
ACAAGGTGCAGCCCCCACCAGAGACACCTGCAGAAGAAGAGATGGAGACAGAGACAGAGGCCGAAGCTCT
CCAGGAAAAGGAGCAGGATGACACAGCTGCCATGCTGGCCGACTTCATCGATTGTCCCCCTGATGATGAG
AAGCCACCACCTCCCACAGAGCCTGACTCCTAG
