[The description below was written by a language model from this plasmid's Addgene catalogue record.]
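Description:
pIC215 is a mammalian expression plasmid built on the Clontech pEYFP-C1 backbone and carrying the human PELP1 coding sequence (also known as MNAR or P160). It is maintained in E. coli as a high-copy plasmid under kanamycin selection. The record gives no feature table and does not itself state the promoter, origins or mammalian selection marker. Vectors of the pEYFP-C1 family conventionally drive the fusion from the CMV immediate-early promoter with an SV40 polyadenylation signal, and the listed SV40pA reverse sequencing primer is consistent with that layout.

The roughly 3.4 kb PELP1 insert, derived from an IMAGE cDNA clone, was cloned between XhoI and EcoRI sites, both of which remain intact, so it sits downstream of and in frame with the fluorescent protein. The backbone has been modified so that the N-terminal tag is eYFP followed by a TEV protease cleavage site and an S-tag. This arrangement allows the fusion protein to be visualised by fluorescence in live or fixed cells. It also supports tandem affinity purification, in which the protein is captured through the fluorescent protein, released by TEV cleavage and then recaptured through the S-tag. The encoded protein differs from the GenBank reference by a single substitution, E927G, which users should bear in mind when interpreting results. The stated purpose is simply mammalian expression of PELP1. The tag design suggests use in localisation studies and in isolating PELP1-associated proteins, though the record does not spell out these applications.
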