Addgene plasmid #69736: pIC215
Purpose: Mammalian Expression of PELP1
Depositing lab: Iain Cheeseman. Depositing organization: Whitehead Institute for Biomedical Research.
Backbone
  Vector backbone: pEYFP-C1
  Backbone manufacturer: Clontech
  Vector type: Mammalian Expression
Growth in bacteria
  Bacterial resistance: Kanamycin, 50 μg/mL
  Growth temperature: 37°C
  Growth strain: DH5alpha
  Copy number: High Copy
Gene/Insert
  Gene/Insert name: PELP1 (alt name: IMAGE 6068755)
  Species: H. sapiens (human)
  Insert size (bp): 3393
  Mutation: E927G compared to GenBank reference sequence NP_055204.3
  Entrez Gene: PELP1 (a.k.a. MNAR, P160)
  Tag / fusion protein: eYFP-TEV-S (N terminal on backbone)
  Cloning method: Restriction Enzyme; 5′ cloning site XhoI (not destroyed); 3′ cloning site EcoRI (not destroyed)
  Sequencing primers: 5′ EGFP-C; 3′ SV40pA-R
Terms and licenses: Academic/Nonprofit Terms; Industry Terms: Not Available to Industry
How to cite: pIC215 was a gift from Iain Cheeseman (Addgene plasmid # 69736 ; http://n2t.net/addgene:69736 ; RRID:Addgene_69736)
